Addgene plasmid #20550: pWZL Neo Myr Flag ITPKB
Depositing lab: William Hahn & Jean Zhao. Depositing organization: Dana-Farber Cancer Institute. Publication: Integrative Genomic Approaches Identify IKBKE as a Breast Cancer Oncogene (Kinase Library Clones). Boehm JS, Zhao JJ, Yao J, Kim SY, Firestein R, Dunn IF, Sjostrom SK, Garraway LA, Weremowicz S, Richardson AL, Greulich H, Stewart CJ, Mulvey LA, Shen RR, Ambrogio L, Hirozane-Kishikawa T, Hill DE, Vidal M, Meyerson M, Grenier JK, Hinkle G, Root DE, Roberts TM, Lander ES, Polyak K, Hahn WC. Cell. 2007 Jun 15. 129(6):1065-1079. 10.1016/j.cell.2007.03.052 PubMed 17574021.
Backbone
  Vector backbone: pWZL-Neo-Myr-Flag-DEST
  Backbone manufacturer: William Hahn Lab (available at Addgene, #15300)
  Vector type: Mammalian Expression, Retroviral
  Selectable markers: Neomycin (select with G418)
Growth in bacteria
  Bacterial resistance: Ampicillin, 100 μg/mL
  Growth temperature: 37°C
  Growth strain: Stbl3
  Growth instructions: Stbl3 cells to prevent recombination.
  Copy number: Unknown
Gene/Insert
  Gene/Insert name: ITPKB (alt name: inositol 1,4,5-trisphosphate 3-kinase B)
  Species: H. sapiens (human)
  Entrez Gene: ITPKB (a.k.a. IP3-3KB, IP3K, IP3K-B, IP3KB, PIG37)
  Tag / fusion protein: Myr (N terminal on backbone); Flag (N terminal on backbone)
  Cloning method: Gateway Cloning
  Sequencing primers: 5′ pWZL-Fwd (GAA CCT CCT CGT TCG ACC); 3′ pWZL-Rev (TTC CGG GCC CTC ACA TTG)
Resource information
  A portion of this plasmid was derived from a plasmid made by: 3-B11
Terms and licenses: Academic/Nonprofit Terms; Industry Terms: Not Available to Industry
Depositor comments: ORFs were cloned into Gateway compatible pEntry vectors. An LR recombination reaction was performed to move the ORF to pWZL-Neo-Myr-Flag DEST such that the ORF would have 5' myristoylation and flag tags. This plasmid is part of a kinase library, and the gene has been verified, but has not been fully sequenced for minor mutations. Please see the following link for plasmids from this article that are not part of the kinase library http://www.addgene.org/pubmed/17574021 There is a V3M mutation in the sequence.
How to cite: pWZL Neo Myr Flag ITPKB was a gift from William Hahn & Jean Zhao (Addgene plasmid # 20550 ; http://n2t.net/addgene:20550 ; RRID:Addgene_20550)
