[The description below was written by a language model from this plasmid's Addgene catalogue record.]
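Description:
pWZL Neo Myr Flag ITPKB is a retroviral mammalian expression plasmid carrying the human ITPKB open reading frame, which encodes inositol 1,4,5-trisphosphate 3-kinase B. It is built on the Gateway destination backbone pWZL-Neo-Myr-Flag-DEST. The ORF was first placed in a Gateway entry vector and then transferred by an LR recombination reaction, so that it sits in frame behind two backbone-encoded N-terminal elements: a myristoylation signal and a Flag epitope. A myristoylation signal directs lipid modification of the protein's N-terminus and so targets it to membranes, a strategy commonly used to promote kinase activation. The Flag tag allows detection or immunoprecipitation of the fusion protein. The plasmid is propagated in bacteria under ampicillin selection, using a recombination-deficient strain to limit rearrangement, a usual precaution for vectors containing retroviral repeats. Transduced or transfected mammalian cells are selected through the neomycin resistance marker with G418. The record does not state the promoter driving the insert, the origin of replication or the copy number, and no feature table is provided.

The construct is one member of a library of myristoylated, Flag-tagged human kinase clones assembled for gain-of-function screening in a study that used integrative genomic approaches to identify breast cancer oncogenes. As a retroviral vector, it is intended for packaging into virus and stable delivery of the tagged kinase into mammalian target cells. The depositors note that the gene identity was verified but the clone was not fully sequenced for minor mutations, and that a V3M substitution is present in the sequence.
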