>Addgene plasmid #20550 | pWZL Neo Myr Flag ITPKB | addgene partial sequence | sequence record 26373 | 20550 with pWZL-Fwd
TCCTTCTCTAGGCGCCGGCCGGATCCAGAATTCGCCACCATGGGGTCTTCAAAATCTAAACCAAAGGACC
CCAGCCAGCGCCGGCGCAGGATCCGAGGTTACCTTGACTACAAAGACGATGACGACAAGCAATTGACAAG
TTTGTACAAAAAAGTTGGCATGGCTATGTACTGCTATGCGCTCAATAGCCTGGTGATCATGAATAGCGCC
AACGAGATGAAGAGCGGCGGCGGCCCGGGGCCCAGTGGCAGCGAGACGCCCCCGCCCCCGAGGAGGGCAG
TGCTGAGCCCCGGCAGCGTTTTCAGCCCCGGGAGAGGCGCCTCTTTCCTCTTCCCCCCAGCCGAGTCGCT
GTCCCCCGAGGAGCCCCGGAGCCCCGGGGGCTGGCGGAGCGGCCGGCGCAGGCTGAATAGTAGCAGCGGC
AGTGGCAGCGGCAGCAGCGGCAGTAGCGTGAGCAGCCCAAGTTGGGCTGGTCGCCTGCGAGGGGACCGGC
AGCAGGTGGTGGCAGCCGGTACCCTCTCCCCGCCAGGGCCGGAGGAGGCCAAGAGGAAGCTGCGGATCTT
GCAGCGCGAGTTGCANANCGTGCAGGTGAACCAGAAAGTGGNCATGTTTGANGCGCACATCCAGGCACAG
AGCTCCGCCATTCAAGCGCCCCGNAGCCC
